>Addgene plasmid #200315 | H6GB1tev-IntC-P53(304-393) | addgene full sequence | sequence record 393114 | Addgene NGS Result
CGGCCACGGGGCCTGCCACCATACCCACGCCGAAACAAGCGCTCATGAGCCCGAAGTGGCGAGCCCGATC
TTCCCCATCGGTGATGTCGGCGATATAGGCGCCAGCAACCGCACCTGTGGCGCCGGTGATGCCGGCCACG
ATGCGTCCGGCGTAGAGGATCGAGATCTCGATCCCGCGAAATTAATACGACTCACTATAGGGGAATTGTG
AGCGGATAACAATTCCCCTCTAGAAATAATTTTGTTTAACTTTAAGAAGGAGATATACCATGGGCCATCA
TCATCATCATCACAGCAGCGGC
[168 nt withheld, positions 303-470]
GAATTCAGCAGCGGCAGCAGCGGCGAAAACCTGTATTTTCAGGGCTCCCATATGGACCATAATTTTGCAC
TCAAAAATGGCTTCATAGCTTCTAATTGTTTCAATGGTACTAAGCGAGCACTGCCCAACAACACCAGCTC
CTCTCCCCAGCCAAAGAAGAAACCACTGGATGGAGAATATTTCACCCTTCAGATCCGTGGGCGTGAGCGC
TTCGAGATGTTCCGAGAGCTGAATGAGGCCTTGGAACTCAAGGATGCCCAGGCTGGGAAGGAGCCAGGGG
GGAGCAGGGCTCACTCCAGCCACCTGAAGTCCAAAAAGGGTCAGTCTACCTCCCGCCATAAAAAACTCAT
GTTCAAGACAGAAGGGCCTGACTCAGACTAATAGAAGCTTGCGGCCGCACTCGAGCACCACCACCACCAC
CACTGAGATCCGGCTGCTAACAAAGCCCGAAAGGAAGCTGAGTTGGCTGCTGCCACCGCTGAGCAATAAC
TAGCATAACCCCTTGGGGCCTCTAAACGGGTCTTGAGGGGTTTTTTGCTGAAAGGAGGAACTATATCCGG
ATTGGCGAATGGG
[124 nt withheld, positions 1044-1167]
C
[91 nt withheld, positions 1169-1259]
A
[49 nt withheld, positions 1261-1309]
CCTTTGACGTTGGAGTCCACGTTCTTT
[37 nt withheld, positions 1337-1373]
ACCCTATCTCGGTCTATTCTTTTGATTTATAAGGGATTTTGCCGATTTCGGCCTATTGGTTAAAAAATGA
GCTGATTTAACAAAAATTTAACGCGAATTTTAACAAAATATTAACGCTTACAATTTAGGTGGCACTTTTC
GGGGAAATGTGCGCGGAACCCCTATTTGTTTATTTTTCTAAATACATTCAAATATGTATCCGCTCATGAG
ACAATAACCCTGATAAATGCTTCAATAATATTGAAAAAGGAAGAGTATGAGTATTCAACATTTCCGTGTC
GCCCTTATTCCCTTTTTTGCGGCATTTTGCCTTCCTGTTTTTGCTCACCCAGAAACGCTGGTGAAAGTAA
AAGATGCTGAAGATCAGTTGGGTGCACGAGTGGGTTACATCGAACTGGATCTCAACAGCGGTAAGATCCT
TGAGAGTTTTCGCCCCGAAGAACGTTTTCCAATGATGAGCACTTTTAAAGTTCTGCTATGTGGCGCGGTA
TTATCCCGTATTGACGCCGGGCAAGAGCAACTCGGTCGCCGCATACACTATTCTCAGAATGACTTGGTTG
AGTACTCACCAGTCACAGAAAAGCATCTTACGGATGGCATGACAGTAAGAGAATTATGCAGTGCTGCCAT
AACCATGAGTGATAACACTGCGGCCAACTTACTTCTGACAACGATCGGAGGACCGAAGGAGCTAACCGCT
TTTTTGCACAACATGGGGGATCATGTAACTCGCCTTGATCGTTGGGAACCGGAGCTGAATGAAGCCATAC
CAAACGACGAGCGTGACACCACGATGCCTGCAGCAATGGCAACAACGTTGCGCAAACTATTAACTGGCGA
ACTACTTACTCTAGCTTCCCGGCAACAATTAATAGACTGGATGGAGGCGGATAAAGTTGCAGGACCACTT
CTGCGCTCGGCCCTTCCGGCTGGCTGGTTTATTGCTGATAAATCTGGAGCCGGTGAGCGTGGGTCTCGCG
GTATCATTGCAGCACTGGGGCCAGATGGTAAGCCCTCCCGTATCGTAGTTATCTACACGACGGGGAGTCA
GGCAACTATGGATGAACGAAATAGACAGATCGCTGAGATAGGTGCCTCACTGATTAAGCATTGGTAACTG
TCAGACCAAGTTTACTCATATATACTTTAGATTGATTTAAAACTTCATTTTTAATTTAAAAGGATCTAGG
TGAAGATCCTTTTTGATAATCTCATGACCAAAATCCCTTAACGTGAGTTTTCGTTCCACTGAGCGTCAGA
CCCCGTAGAAAAGATCAAAGGATCTTCTTGAGATCCTTTTTTTCTGCGCGTAATCTGCTGCTTGCAAACA
AAAAAACCACCGCTACCAGCGGTGGTTTGTTTGCCGGATCAAGAGCTACCAACTCTTTTTCCGAAGGTAA
CTGGCTTCAGCAGAGCGCAGATACCAAATACTGTCCTTCTAGTGTAGCCGTAGTTAGGCCACCACTTCAA
GAACTCTGTAGCACCGCCTACATACCTCGCTCTGCTAATCCTGTTACCAGTGGCTGCTGCCAGTGGCGAT
AAGTCGTGTCTTACCGGGTTGGACTCAAGACGATAGTTACCGGATAAGGCGCAGCGGTCGGGCTGAACGG
GGGGTTCGTGCACACAGCCCAGCTTGGAGCGAACGACCTACACCGAACTGAGATACCTACAGCGTGAGCT
ATGAGAAAGCGCCACGCTTCCCGAAGGGAGAAAGGCGGACAGGTATCCGGTAAGCGGCAGGGTCGGAACA
GGAGAGCGCACGAGGGAGCTTCCAGGGGGAAACGCCTGGTATCTTTATAGTCCTGTCGGGTTTCGCCACC
TCTGACTTGAGCGTCGATTTTTGTGATGCTCGTCAGGGGGGCGGAGCCTATGGAAAAACGCCAGCAACGC
GGCCTTTTTACGGTTCCTGGCCTTTTGCTGGCCTTTTGCTCACATGTTCTTTCCTGCGTTATCCCCTGAT
TCTGTGGATAACCGTATTACCGCCTTTGAGTGAGCTGATACCGCTCGCCGCAGCCGAACGACCGAGCGCA
GCGAGTCAGTGAGCGAGGAAGCGGAAGAGCGCCTGATGCGGTATTTTCTCCTTACGCATCTGTGCGGTAT
TTCACACCGCAATGGTGCACTCTCAGTACAATCTGCTCTGATGCCGCATAGTTAAGCCAGTATACACTCC
GCTATCGCTACGTGACTGGGTCATGGCTGCGCCCCGACACCCGCCAACACCCGCTGACGCGCCCTGACGG
GCTTGTCTGCTCCCGGCATCCGCTTACAGACAAGCTGTGACCGTCTCCGGGAGCTGCATGTGTCAGAGGT
TTTCACCGTCATCACCGAAACGCGCGAGGCAGCTGCGGTAAAGCTCATCAGCGTGGTCGTGAAGCGATTC
ACAGATGTCTGCCTGTTCATCCGCGTCCAGCTCGTTGAGTTTCTCCAGAAGCGTTAATGTCTGGCTTCTG
ATAAAGCGGGCCATGTTAAGGGCGGTTTTTTCCTGTTTGGTCACTGATGCCTCCGTGTAAGGGGGATTTC
TGTTCATGGGGGTAATGATACCGATGAAACGAGAGAGGATGCTCACGATACGGGTTACTGATGATGAACA
TGCCCGGTTACTGGAACGTTGTGAGGGTAAACAACTGGCGGTATGGATGCGGCGGGACCAGAGAAAAATC
ACTCAGGGTCAATGCCAGCGCTTCGTTAATACAGATGTAGGTGTTCCACAGGGTAGCCAGCAGCATCCTG
CGATGCAGATCCGGAACATAATGGTGCAGGGCGCTGACTTCCGCGTTTCCAGACTTTACGAAACACGGAA
ACCGAAGACCATTCATGTTGTTGCTCAGGTCGCAGACGTTTTGCAGCAGCAGTCGCTTCACGTTCGCTCG
CGTATCGGTGATTCATTCTGCTAACCAGTAAGGCAACCCCGCCAGCCTAGCCGGGTCCTCAACGACAGGA
GCACGATCATGCGCACCCGTGGGGCCGCCATGCCGGCGATAATGGCCTGCTTCTCGCCGAAACGTTTGGT
GGCGGGACCAGTGACGAAGGCTTGAGCGAGGGCGTGCAAGATTCCGAATACCGCAAGCGACAGGCCGATC
ATCGTCGCGCTCCAGCGAAAGCGGTCCTCGCCGAAAATGACCCAGAGCGCTGCCGGCACCTGTCCTACGA
GTTGCATGATAAAGAAGACAGTCATAAGTGCGGCGACGATAGTCATGCCCCGCGCCCACCGGAAGGAGCT
GACTGGGTTGAAGGCTCTCAAGGGCATCGGTCGAGATCCCGGTGCCTAATGAGTGAGCTAACTTACATTA
ATTGCGTTGCGCTCACTGCCCGCTTTCCAGTCGGGAAACCTGTCGTGCCAGCTGCATTAATGAATCGGCC
AACGCGCGGGGAGAGGCGGTTTGCGTATTGGGCGCCAGGGTGGTTTTTCTTTTCACCAGTGAGACGGGCA
ACAGCTGATTGCCCTTCACCGCCTGGCCCTGAGAGAGTTGCAGCAAGCGGTCCACGCTGGTTTGCCCCAG
CAGGCGAAAATCCTGTTTGATGGTGGTTAACGGCGGGATATAACATGAGCTGTCTTCGGTATCGTCGTAT
CCCACTACCGAGATATCCGCACCAACGCGCAGCCCGTACTCGGTAATGGCGCGCATTGCGCCCAGCGCCA
TCTGATCGTTGGCAACCAGCATCGCAGTGGGAACGATGCCCTCATTCAGCATTTGCATGGTTTGTTGAAA
ACCGGACATGGCACTCCAGTCGCCTTCCCGTTCCGCTATCGGCTGAATTTGATTGCGAGTGAGATATTTA
TGCCAGCCAGCCAGACGCAGACGCGCCGAGACAGAACTTAATGGGCCCGCTAACAGCGCGATTTGCTGGT
GACCCAATGCGACCAGATGCTCCACGCCCAGTCGCGTACCGTCTTCATGGGAGAAAATAATACTGTTGAT
GGGTGTCTGGTCAGAGACATCAAGAAATAACGCCGGAACATTAGTGCAGGCAGCTTCCACAGCAATGGCA
TCCTGGTCATCCAGCGGATAGTTAATGATCAGCCCACTGACGCGTTGCGCGAGAAGATTGTGCACCGCCG
CTTTACAGGCTTCGACGCCGCTTCGTTCTACCATCGACACCACCACGCTGGCACCCAGTTGATCGGCGCG
AGATTTAATCGCCGCGACAATTTGCGACGGCGCGTGCAGGGCCAGACTGGAGGTGGCAACGCCAATCAGC
AACGACTGTTTGCCCGCCAGTTGTTGTGCCACGCGGTTGGGAATGTAATTCAGCTCCGCCATCGCCGCTT
CCACTTTTTCCCGCGTTTTCGCAGAAACGTGGCTGGCCTGGTTCACCACGCGGGAAACGGTCTGATAAGA
GACACCGGCATACTCTGCGACATCGTATAACGTTACTGGTTTCACATTCACCACCCTGAATTGACTCTCT
TCCGGGCGCTATCATGCCATACCGCGAAAGGTTTTGCGCCATTCGATGGTGTCCGGGATCTCGACGCTCT
CCCTTATGCGACTCCTGCATTAGGAAGCAGCCCAGTAGTAGGTTGAGGCCGTTGAGCACCGCCGCCGCAA
GGAATGGTGCATGCAAGGAGATGGCGCCCAACAGTCCCC
Features (pLannotate 1.2.2; 22 found; start..end, strand, type, name):
    183..201     +  promoter       T7 promoter: promoter for bacteriophage T7 RNA polymerase
    202..226     +  protein_bind   lac operator: The lac repressor binds to the lac operator to inhibit transcription in E. coli. This inhibition can be relieved by adding lactose or isopropyl-β-D-thiogalactopyranoside (IPTG). lac repressor encoded by lacI
    241..263     +  RBS            RBS: efficient ribosome binding site from bacteriophage T7 gene 10 (Olins and Rangwala, 1989)
    276..292     +  CDS            capTEV™ (fragment): composite tag for in vivo biotinylation, TEV protease cleavage, and 6xHis tagging
    306..470     +  CDS            spg (fragment) (sequence withheld): SPG1_STRSG - Experimental evidence at protein level: Swiss-Prot protein existence level 1. Binds to the constant Fc region of IgG with high affinity. From Streptococcus sp. group G.
    495..515     +  CDS            TEV site: tobacco etch virus (TEV) protease recognition and cleavage site
    579..849     +  CDS            p53 (fragment): human tumor suppressor protein that is often mutated in cancers; Homo sapiens TP53; responds to cellular stresses to regulate the expression of target genes
    876..893     +  CDS            9xHis (fragment): 9xHis affinity tag
    903..952     +  CDS            SET1 (fragment): solubility-enhancement tag derived from T7 phage gene 10B
    960..1007    +  terminator     T7 terminator: transcription terminator for bacteriophage T7 RNA polymerase
   1044..1472    +  rep_origin     f1 ori (sequence partly withheld): f1 bacteriophage origin of replication; arrow indicates direction of (+) strand synthesis
   1525..1629    +  promoter       AmpR promoter: bla
   1630..2490    +  CDS            AmpR: β-lactamase; bla; confers resistance to ampicillin, carbenicillin, and related antibiotics
   2661..3249    +  rep_origin     ori: high-copy-number ColE1/pMB1/pBR322/pUC origin of replication
   3435..3574    -  misc_feature   bom: basis of mobility region from pBR322
   3676..3867    -  CDS            rop: Rop protein, which maintains plasmids at low copy number; rop
   3884..4264    +  CDS            YPB1_ECOLX: Protein predicted: Swiss-Prot protein existence level 4. From Escherichia coli.
   4336..4627    -  CDS            TcR (fragment): tetracycline efflux protein; tet; confers resistance to tetracycline
   4642..4663    -  protein_bind   CAP binding site: CAP binding activates transcription in the presence of cAMP. E. coli catabolite activator protein
   4676..5758    -  CDS            lacI: lac repressor; lacI; The lac repressor binds to the lac operator to inhibit transcription in E. coli. This inhibition can be relieved by adding lactose or isopropyl-β-D-thiogalactopyranoside (IPTG).
   5759..5836    -  promoter       lacI promoter: lacI
   5844..161     -  CDS            TcR (fragment) (across the origin): tetracycline efflux protein; tet; confers resistance to tetracycline
