[The description below was written by a language model from this plasmid's Addgene catalogue record and pLannotate feature annotations shown in this document.]
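Description:
H6GB1tev-IntC-P53(304-393) is a bacterial expression plasmid built on the pET21a backbone for producing the C-terminal portion of human p53 (residues 304-393, spanning the tetramerization domain and the disordered C-terminal region) in E. coli. It is maintained through a pBR322-type origin accompanied by the rop gene and bom site, consistent with its listing as low copy, and is selected with ampicillin through the β-lactamase gene. An f1 origin is also present, and short tetracycline-resistance fragments are remnants of the pBR322-derived backbone rather than functional markers.

Expression is driven by the T7 promoter with an adjacent lac operator and the T7 gene 10 ribosome binding site, ending at the T7 terminator. The plasmid-borne lacI gene supplies repressor, so transcription is IPTG-inducible in a host providing T7 RNA polymerase. The open reading frame, cloned between NcoI and HindIII, encodes an N-terminal His6 tag, the GB1 domain of streptococcal protein G as a solubility and expression enhancer, and a TEV protease site for removing these tags. These are followed by a designed C-terminal split-intein fragment (IntC) fused directly to the p53 segment. The automated annotation does not label the intein, but the unannotated gap between the TEV site and the p53 coding region is where the catalogue places it. A His-tag sequence annotated downstream of p53 comes from the pET21a backbone, and the record does not say whether it is translated.

The stated purpose is segmental isotope labeling. The IntC-p53 fragment can be expressed separately from a partner carrying the matching N-intein, then joined by protein trans-splicing, so that only one segment of the p53 protein is isotopically labeled for NMR studies.
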