Addgene plasmid #200315: H6GB1tev-IntC-P53(304-393)
Purpose: bacterial expression of P53 TETCTD for segmental labeling
Depositing lab: Peter Wright. Depositing organization: Scripps California (The Scripps Research Institute). Publication: Mapping Interactions of the Intrinsically Disordered C-Terminal Regions of Tetrameric p53 by Segmental Isotope Labeling and NMR. Krois AS, Park S, Martinez-Yamout MA, Dyson HJ, Wright PE. Biochemistry. 2022 Dec 6;61(23):2709-2719. doi: 10.1021/acs.biochem.2c00528. Epub 2022 Nov 15. PubMed 36380579.
Backbone
  Vector backbone: pET21a
  Backbone size w/o insert (bp): 5443
  Vector type: Bacterial Expression
Growth in bacteria
  Bacterial resistance: Ampicillin, 100 μg/mL
  Growth temperature: 37°C
  Growth strain: DH5alpha
  Copy number: Low Copy
Gene/Insert
  Gene/Insert name: p53 (304-393)
  Species: H. sapiens (human)
  Insert size (bp): 586
  Entrez Gene: TP53 (a.k.a. BCC7, BMFS5, LFS1, P53, TRP53)
  Promoter: T7
  Tag / fusion protein: His6GB1tev (N terminal on insert); designed intein C (N terminal on insert)
  Cloning method: Restriction Enzyme; 5′ cloning site NcoI (not destroyed); 3′ cloning site HindIII (not destroyed)
  Sequencing primers: 5′ T7; 3′ T7
Terms and licenses: Academic/Nonprofit Terms; Industry Terms: Not Available to Industry
Depositor comments: The intein sequence was taken from Addgene #20177
How to cite: H6GB1tev-IntC-P53(304-393) was a gift from Peter Wright (Addgene plasmid # 200315 ; http://n2t.net/addgene:200315 ; RRID:Addgene_200315)
