>Addgene plasmid #200315 | H6GB1tev-IntC-P53(304-393) | depositor partial sequence | sequence record 388355 | insert
AATAATTTTGTTTAACTTTAATAAGGAGATATACCATGGGCCATCATCATCATCATCACAGCAGCGGC
[168 nt withheld, positions 69-236]
GAATTCAGCAGCGGCAGCAGCGGCGAAAACCTGTATTTTCAGGGCTCCCATATGGACCATAATTTTGCAC
TCAAAAATGGCTTCATAGCTTCTAATTGTTTCAATGGTACTAAGCGAGCACTGCCCAACAACACCAGCTC
CTCTCCCCAGCCAAAGAAGAAACCACTGGATGGAGAATATTTCACCCTTCAGATCCGTGGGCGTGAGCGC
TTCGAGATGTTCCGAGAGCTGAATGAGGCCTTGGAACTCAAGGATGCCCAGGCTGGGAAGGAGCCAGGGG
GGAGCAGGGCTCACTCCAGCCACCTGAAGTCCAAAAAGGGTCAGTCTACCTCCCGCCATAAAAAACTCAT
GTTCAAGACAGAAGGGCCTGACTCAGACTAATAGAAGCTTGCGGCCGCAC
